Addgene plasmid #104495: pGP-AAV-CAG-FLEX-jGCaMP7s-WPRE
Purpose: AAV-mediated expression of ultrasensitive protein calcium sensor under the CAG promoter, Cre mediated flip-excision switch
Depositing lab: Douglas Kim & GENIE Project. Publication: High-performance calcium sensors for imaging activity in neuronal populations and microcompartments. Dana H, Sun Y, Mohar B, Hulse BK, Kerlin AM, Hasseman JP, Tsegaye G, Tsang A, Wong A, Patel R, Macklin JJ, Chen Y, Konnerth A, Jayaraman V, Looger LL, Schreiter ER, Svoboda K, Kim DS. Nat Methods. 2019 Jul;16(7):649-657. doi: 10.1038/s41592-019-0435-6. Epub 2019 Jun 17. PubMed 31209382.
Backbone
  Vector backbone: AAV-CAG-FLEX
  Backbone manufacturer: Scott Sternson
  Backbone size w/o insert (bp): 5027
  Total vector size (bp): 6380
  Vector type: Mammalian Expression, AAV, Cre/Lox
Growth in bacteria
  Bacterial resistance: Ampicillin, 100 μg/mL
  Growth temperature: 30°C
  Growth strain: NEB Stable
  Copy number: Low Copy
Gene/Insert
  Gene/Insert name: jGCaMP7s (alt names: GCaMP3-A52V K78H T302L R303P A317L D380Y T381R S383T R392G; GCaMP3 variant 1473; Janelia GCaMP7)
  Species: R. norvegicus (rat), G. gallus (chicken); A. victoria (jellyfish)
  Insert size (bp): 1353
  Promoter: CAG
  Tag / fusion protein: T7 epitope, Xpress tag, 6xHis
  Cloning method: Restriction Enzyme; 5′ cloning site BsmBI (destroyed during cloning); 3′ cloning site BsmBI (destroyed during cloning)
  Sequencing primers: 5′ GGTTCGGCTTCTGGCGTGTGACC
Terms and licenses: Academic/Nonprofit Terms; Industry Terms: Not Available to Industry
Depositor comments: Please visit https://www.biorxiv.org/content/10.1101/434589v1 for bioRxiv preprint.
How to cite: pGP-AAV-CAG-FLEX-jGCaMP7s-WPRE was a gift from Douglas Kim & GENIE Project (Addgene plasmid # 104495 ; http://n2t.net/addgene:104495 ; RRID:Addgene_104495) For viral preps, please replace (Addgene plasmid # 104495) in the above sentence with: (Addgene viral prep # 104495-AAV1), (Addgene viral prep # 104495-AAVrg), or (Addgene viral prep # 104495-PHPeB)
