[The description below was written by a language model from this plasmid's Addgene catalogue record and the feature table of its GenBank file.]
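Description:
pGP-AAV-CAG-FLEX-jGCaMP7s-WPRE is an AAV transfer plasmid of about 6.4 kb, built on an AAV-CAG-FLEX backbone, for Cre-dependent expression of the genetically encoded calcium indicator jGCaMP7s in mammalian cells. Two AAV2 inverted terminal repeats flank the expression cassette and define the segment that is packaged into recombinant AAV particles. Outside the ITRs, the plasmid carries a ColE1/pUC-type origin, an f1 origin and a beta-lactamase gene for ampicillin selection in bacteria. The catalogue lists it as low copy even though the origin is annotated as a high-copy type. It also specifies a recombination-deficient host strain, as is usual for ITR-containing plasmids.

The payload is driven by the CAG promoter; the feature table annotates its chicken beta-actin promoter and places primer sites in the chimeric/rabbit beta-globin intron. The 1353 bp sensor coding sequence lies in inverted orientation relative to the promoter, bracketed by pairs of the mutually incompatible lox2272 and loxP sites in a FLEX (flip-excision) arrangement. Without Cre, the reading frame is antisense and no sensor is made. With Cre, recombination inverts the cassette and then excises one site of each pair, locking it in the sense orientation. A WPRE, which enhances transcript stability and expression, and an SV40 polyadenylation signal follow the cassette.

The automated annotation labels the coding sequence GCaMP6s, but the catalogue identifies it as jGCaMP7s, a GCaMP3-lineage variant with listed point mutations. Its parts derive from jellyfish, rat and chicken sequences, and it carries T7 epitope, Xpress and 6xHis tags. The construct is used to image calcium activity in Cre-defined cell populations, notably neurons.
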