LOCUS       Exported 6379 bp ds-DNA circular SYN 12-MAY-2021
DEFINITION  AAV-mediated expression of ultrasensitive protein calcium sensor
            under the CAG promoter, Cre mediated flip-excision switch.
ACCESSION   .
VERSION     .
KEYWORDS    pGP-AAV-CAG-FLEX-jGCaMP7s-WPRE
SOURCE      synthetic DNA construct
  ORGANISM  synthetic DNA construct
REFERENCE   1 (bases 1 to 6379)
  AUTHORS   Dana H, Sun Y, Mohar B, Hulse BK, Kerlin AM, Hasseman JP, Tsegaye G,
            Tsang A, Wong A, Patel R, Macklin JJ, Chen Y, Konnerth A, Jayaraman
            V, Looger LL, Schreiter ER, Svoboda K, Kim DS
  TITLE     High-performance calcium sensors for imaging activity in neuronal
            populations and microcompartments.
  JOURNAL   Nat Methods. 2019 Jul;16(7):649-657. doi: 10.1038/s41592-019-0435-6.
            Epub 2019 Jun 17.
  PUBMED    31209382
REFERENCE   2 (bases 1 to 6379)
  AUTHORS   .
  TITLE     Direct Submission
  JOURNAL   Exported May 12, 2021 from SnapGene Server 1.1.58
            http://www.snapgene.com
FEATURES             Location/Qualifiers
     source          1..6379
                     /organism="synthetic DNA construct"
                     /mol_type="other DNA"
     repeat_region   1..130
                     /label=AAV2 ITR
     promoter        441..718
                     /label=chicken beta-actin promoter
     primer_bind     997..1019
                     /label=pCAGGS-5
                     /note="Chimeric intron in CAG promoter, forward primer"
     primer_bind     1081..1100
                     /label=pCAG-F
                     /note="Rabbit beta-globin intron, for pCAG plasmids,
                     forward primer"
     protein_bind    complement(1135..1168)
                     /label=lox2272
                     /bound_moiety="Cre recombinase"
                     /note="Cre-mediated recombination occurs in the 8-bp core
                     sequence (GGATACTT). lox2272 sites are compatible with each
                     other, but incompatible with loxP or loxN sites (Lee and
                     Saito, 1988)."
     protein_bind    complement(1231..1264)
                     /label=loxP
                     /bound_moiety="Cre recombinase"
                     /note="Cre-mediated recombination occurs in the 8-bp core
                     sequence (GCATACAT)."
     CDS             complement(1275..2627)
                     /codon_start=1
                     /product="improved fluorescent protein-based calcium sensor
                     (Chen et al., 2013)"
                     /label=GCaMP6s
                     /translation="MGSHHHHHHGMASMTGGQQMGRDLYDDDDKDLATMVDSSRRKWNK
                     TGHAVRVIGRLSSLENVYIKADKQKNGIKANFHIRHNIEDGGVQLAYHYQQNTPIGDGP
                     VLLPDNHYLSVQSKLSKDPNEKRDHMVLLEFVTAAGITLGMDELYKGGTGGSMVSKGEE
                     LFTGVVPILVELDGDVNGHKFSVSGEGEGDATYGKLTLKFICTTGKLPVPWPTLVTTLT
                     YGVQCFSRYPDHMKQHDFFKSAMPEGYIQERTIFFKDDGNYKTRAEVKFEGDTLVNRIE
                     LKGIDFKEDGNILGHKLEYNLPDQLTEEQIAEFKELFSLFDKDGDGTITTKELGTVMRS
                     LGQNPTEAELQDMINEVDADGDGTIDFPEFLTMMARKMKYRDTEEEIREAFGVFDKDGN
                     GYISAAELRHVMTNLGEKLTDEEVDEMIREADIDGDGQVNYEEFVQMMTAK"
     primer_bind     1834..1853
                     /label=EXFP-R
                     /note="For distinguishing EGFP variants, reverse primer"
     primer_bind     2093..2114
                     /label=EGFP-N
                     /note="EGFP, reverse primer"
     primer_bind     complement(2220..2241)
                     /label=EGFP-C
                     /note="EGFP, forward primer"
     regulatory      2522..2531
                     /regulatory_class="other"
                     /note="vertebrate consensus sequence for strong initiation
                     of translation (Kozak, 1987)"
     regulatory      2624..2633
                     /regulatory_class="other"
                     /note="vertebrate consensus sequence for strong initiation
                     of translation (Kozak, 1987)"
     protein_bind    2644..2677
                     /label=lox2272
                     /bound_moiety="Cre recombinase"
                     /note="Cre-mediated recombination occurs in the 8-bp core
                     sequence (GGATACTT). lox2272 sites are compatible with each
                     other, but incompatible with loxP or loxN sites (Lee and
                     Saito, 1988)."
     protein_bind    2748..2781
                     /label=loxP
                     /bound_moiety="Cre recombinase"
                     /note="Cre-mediated recombination occurs in the 8-bp core
                     sequence (GCATACAT)."
     misc_feature    2823..3411
                     /label=WPRE
                     /note="woodchuck hepatitis virus posttranscriptional
                     regulatory element"
     primer_bind     complement(2876..2896)
                     /label=WPRE-R
                     /note="WPRE, reverse primer"
     CDS             complement(3294..3305)
                     /codon_start=1
                     /product="Factor Xa recognition and cleavage site"
                     /label=Factor Xa site
                     /translation="IEGR"
     polyA_signal    3454..3575
                     /label=SV40 poly(A) signal
                     /note="SV40 polyadenylation signal"
     primer_bind     complement(3465..3484)
                     /label=EBV-rev
                     /note="SV40 polyA terminator, reverse primer"
     primer_bind     3519..3538
                     /label=SV40pA-R
                     /note="SV40 polyA, reverse primer"
     repeat_region   3737..3866
                     /label=AAV2 ITR
     primer_bind     complement(3932..3949)
                     /label=L4440
                     /note="L4440 vector, forward primer"
     rep_origin      complement(4103..4691)
                     /direction=LEFT
                     /label=ori
                     /note="high-copy-number ColE1/pMB1/pBR322/pUC origin of
                     replication"
     primer_bind     complement(4183..4202)
                     /label=pBR322ori-F
                     /note="pBR322 origin, forward primer"
     CDS             complement(4862..5722)
                     /codon_start=1
                     /gene="bla"
                     /product="beta-lactamase"
                     /label=AmpR
                     /note="confers resistance to ampicillin, carbenicillin, and
                     related antibiotics"
                     /translation="MSIQHFRVALIPFFAAFCLPVFAHPETLVKVKDAEDQLGARVGYI
                     ELDLNSGKILESFRPEERFPMMSTFKVLLCGAVLSRIDAGQEQLGRRIHYSQNDLVEYS
                     PVTEKHLTDGMTVRELCSAAITMSDNTAANLLLTTIGGPKELTAFLHNMGDHVTRLDRW
                     EPELNEAIPNDERDTTMPVAMATTLRKLLTGELLTLASRQQLIDWMEADKVAGPLLRSA
                     LPAGWFIADKSGAGERGSRGIIAALGPDGKPSRIVVIYTTGSQATMDERNRQIAEIGAS
                     LIKHW"
     primer_bind     5485..5504
                     /label=Amp-R
                     /note="Ampicillin resistance gene, reverse primer"
     promoter        complement(5723..5827)
                     /gene="bla"
                     /label=AmpR promoter
     rep_origin      complement(5853..6308)
                     /direction=LEFT
                     /label=f1 ori
                     /note="f1 bacteriophage origin of replication; arrow
                     indicates direction of (+) strand synthesis"
     primer_bind     complement(5990..6011)
                     /label=F1ori-F
                     /note="F1 origin, forward primer"
     primer_bind     6202..6221
                     /label=F1ori-R
                     /note="F1 origin, reverse primer"
ORIGIN
        1 ctgcgcgctc gctcgctcac tgaggccgcc cgggcaaagc ccgggcgtcg ggcgaccttt
       61 ggtcgcccgg cctcagtgag cgagcgagcg cgcagagagg gagtggccaa ctccatcact
      121 aggggttcct tgtagttaat gattaacccg ccatgctact tatctacgta gccatgctct
      181 aggaagagta ccattgacgt caataatgac gtatgttccc atagtaacgc caatagggac
      241 tttccattga cgtcaatggg tggagtattt acggtaaact gcccacttgg cagtacatca
      301 agtgtatcat atgccaagta cgccccctat tgacgtcaat gacggtaaat ggcccgcctg
      361 gcattatgcc cagtacatga ccttatggga ctttcctact tggcagtaca tctacgtatt
      421 agtcatcgct attaccatgg tcgaggtgag ccccacgttc tgcttcactc tccccatctc
      481 ccccccctcc ccacccccaa ttttgtattt atttattttt taattatttt gtgcagcgat
      541 gggggcgggg gggggggggg ggcgcgcgcc aggcggggsg gggsggggcg aggggcgggg
      601 cggsgcgwgg cggagaggtg cggcggcagc caatcagagc ggcgcgctcc gaaagtttcc
      661 ttttatggcg aggcggcggc ggcggcggcc ctataaaaag cgaagcgcgc ggcgggcggg
      721 agtcgctgcg cgctgccttc gccccgtgcc ccgctccgcc gccgcctcgc gccgcccgcc
      781 ccggctctga ctgaccgcgt tactcccaca ggtgagcggg cgggacggcc cttctcctcc
      841 gggctgtaat tagcgcttgg tttaatgacg gcttgtttct tttctgtggc tgcgtgaaag
      901 ccttgagggg ctccgggagg gccctttgtg cggggggagc ggctcggggc tgtccgcggg
      961 gggacggctg ccttcggggg ggacggggca gggcggggtt cggcttctgg cgtgtgaccg
     1021 gcggctctag agcctctgct aaccatgttc atgccttctt ctttttccta cagctcctgg
     1081 gcaacgtgct ggttattgtg ctgtctcatc attttggcaa agaattggat ccccataact
     1141 tcgtataaag tatcctatac gaagttatat caaaatagga agaccaatgc ttcaccatcg
     1201 acccgaattg ccaagcatca ccatcgaccc ataacttcgt ataatgtatg ctatacgaag
     1261 ttatactaga gctttcactt cgctgtcatc atttgtacaa actcttcgta gtttacctga
     1321 ccatccccat cgatgtctgc ttccctgatc atttcatcaa cctcttcatc tgttaacttc
     1381 tctccaaggt ttgtcatcac gtggcgaagc tctgctgcac tgatgtagcc attgccatcc
     1441 ttatcaaaca caccgaacgc ttctctaatt tcttcttccg tgtccctgta tttcattttt
     1501 cttgccatca ttgtcaggaa ctcagggaag tcgattgtgc cgtcaccgtc ggcatctact
     1561 tcattgatca tgtcctgcag ctctgcttct gtggggttct gccccagaga ccgcatcacc
     1621 gtccccagct ccttggttgt tattgtccca tccccgtcct tgtcaaatag ggagaaaagc
     1681 tctttaaatt ctgcgatctg ctcttcagtc agttggtcag gaaggttgta ctccagcttg
     1741 tgccccagga tgttgccgtc ctccttgaag tcgatgccct taagctcgat gcggttcacc
     1801 agggtgtcgc cctcgaactt cacctcggcg cgggtcttgt agttgccgtc gtccttgaag
     1861 aagatggtgc gctcctggat gtagccttcg ggcatggcgg acttgaagaa gtcgtgctgc
     1921 ttcatgtggt cggggtagcg gctgaagcac tgcacgccgt aggtcagggt ggtcacgagg
     1981 gtgggccagg gcacgggcag cttgccggtg gtgcagatga acttcagggt cagcttgccg
     2041 taggtggcat cgccctcacc ctcgccggac acgctgaact tgtggccgtt tacgtcgccg
     2101 tccagctcga ccaggatggg caccaccccg gtgaacagct cctcgccctt gctcaccatg
     2161 ctccctccgg taccgccctt gtacagctcg tccatgccga gagtgatccc ggcggcggtc
     2221 acgaactcca gcaggaccat gtgatcgcgc ttctcgttgg ggtctttcga aagtttggac
     2281 tgcacgctca ggtagtggtt gtcgggcagc agcacggggc cgtcgccgat gggggtgttc
     2341 tgctggtagt ggtaggcgag ctgcacgccg ccgtcctcga tgttgtggcg gatgtggaag
     2401 ttcgccttga tgccgttctt ctgcttgtcg gccttgatat agacgttctc gagtgagctc
     2461 agccgaccta tcactctgac tgcgtgacct gtcttattcc acttacgacg tgatgagtcg
     2521 accatggtgg cgagatcctt atcgtcatcg tcgtacagat cccgacccat ttgctgtcca
     2581 ccagtcatgc tagccatacc atgatgatga tgatgatgag aacccatggt ggcggatcct
     2641 agtataactt cgtataggat actttatacg aagttatcat tgggattctt cctattttga
     2701 tccaagcatc accatcgacc ctctagtcca gatctcacca tcgacccata acttcgtata
     2761 gcatacatta tacgaagtta tgtccctcga agaggttcga attcgatatc aagcttatcg
     2821 ataatcaacc tctggattac aaaatttgtg aaagattgac tggtattctt aactatgttg
     2881 ctccttttac gctatgtgga tacgctgctt taatgccttt gtatcatgct attgcttccc
     2941 gtatggcttt cattttctcc tccttgtata aatcctggtt gctgtctctt tatgaggagt
     3001 tgtggcccgt tgtcaggcaa cgtggcgtgg tgtgcactgt gtttgctgac gcaaccccca
     3061 ctggttgggg cattgccacc acctgtcagc tcctttccgg gactttcgct ttccccctcc
     3121 ctattgccac ggcggaactc atcgccgcct gccttgcccg ctgctggaca ggggctcggc
     3181 tgttgggcac tgacaattcc gtggtgttgt cggggaaatc atcgtccttt ccttggctgc
     3241 tcgcctgtgt tgccacctgg attctgcgcg ggacgtcctt ctgctacgtc ccttcggccc
     3301 tcaatccagc ggaccttcct tcccgcggcc tgctgccggc tctgcggcct cttccgcgtc
     3361 ttcgccttcg ccctcagacg agtcggatct ccctttgggc cgcctccccg catcgatacc
     3421 gtcgacccgg gcggccgctt cgagcagaca tgataagata cattgatgag tttggacaaa
     3481 ccacaactag aatgcagtga aaaaaatgct ttatttgtga aatttgtgat gctattgctt
     3541 tatttgtaac cattataagc tgcaataaac aagttaacaa caacaattgc attcatttta
     3601 tgtttcaggt tcagggggag atgtgggagg ttttttaaag caagtaaaac ctctacaaat
     3661 gtggtaaaat cgataaggat cttcctagag catggctacg tagataagta gcatggcggg
     3721 ttaatcatta actacaagga acccctagtg atggagttgg ccactccctc tctgcgcgct
     3781 cgctcgctca ctgaggccgg gcgaccaaag gtcgcccgac gcccgggctt tgcccgggcg
     3841 gcctcagtga gcgagcgagc gcgcagctgc attaatgaat cggccaacgc gcggggagag
     3901 gcggtttgcg tattgggcgc tcttccgctt cctcgctcac tgactcgctg cgctcggtcg
     3961 ttcggctgcg gcgagcggta tcagctcact caaaggcggt aatacggtta tccacagaat
     4021 caggggataa cgcaggaaag aacatgtgag caaaaggcca gcaaaaggcc aggaaccgta
     4081 aaaaggccgc gttgctggcg tttttccata ggctccgccc ccctgacgag catcacaaaa
     4141 atcgacgctc aagtcagagg tggcgaaacc cgacaggact ataaagatac caggcgtttc
     4201 cccctggaag ctccctcgtg cgctctcctg ttccgaccct gccgcttacc ggatacctgt
     4261 ccgcctttct cccttcggga agcgtggcgc tttctcatag ctcacgctgt aggtatctca
     4321 gttcggtgta ggtcgttcgc tccaagctgg gctgtgtgca cgaacccccc gttcagcccg
     4381 accgctgcgc cttatccggt aactatcgtc ttgagtccaa cccggtaaga cacgacttat
     4441 cgccactggc agcagccact ggtaacagga ttagcagagc gaggtatgta ggcggtgcta
     4501 cagagttctt gaagtggtgg cctaactacg gctacactag aagaacagta tttggtatct
     4561 gcgctctgct gaagccagtt accttcggaa aaagagttgg tagctcttga tccggcaaac
     4621 aaaccaccgc tggtagcggt ggtttttttg tttgcaagca gcagattacg cgcagaaaaa
     4681 aaggatctca agaagatcct ttgatctttt ctacggggtc tgacgctcag tggaacgaaa
     4741 actcacgtta agggattttg gtcatgagat tatcaaaaag gatcttcacc tagatccttt
     4801 taaattaaaa atgaagtttt aaatcaatct aaagtatata tgagtaaact tggtctgaca
     4861 gttaccaatg cttaatcagt gaggcaccta tctcagcgat ctgtctattt cgttcatcca
     4921 tagttgcctg actccccgtc gtgtagataa ctacgatacg ggagggctta ccatctggcc
     4981 ccagtgctgc aatgataccg cgagacccac gctcaccggc tccagattta tcagcaataa
     5041 accagccagc cggaagggcc gagcgcagaa gtggtcctgc aactttatcc gcctccatcc
     5101 agtctattaa ttgttgccgg gaagctagag taagtagttc gccagttaat agtttgcgca
     5161 acgttgttgc cattgctaca ggcatcgtgg tgtcacgctc gtcgtttggt atggcttcat
     5221 tcagctccgg ttcccaacga tcaaggcgag ttacatgatc ccccatgttg tgcaaaaaag
     5281 cggttagctc cttcggtcct ccgatcgttg tcagaagtaa gttggccgca gtgttatcac
     5341 tcatggttat ggcagcactg cataattctc ttactgtcat gccatccgta agatgctttt
     5401 ctgtgactgg tgagtactca accaagtcat tctgagaata gtgtatgcgg cgaccgagtt
     5461 gctcttgccc ggcgtcaata cgggataata ccgcgccaca tagcagaact ttaaaagtgc
     5521 tcatcattgg aaaacgttct tcggggcgaa aactctcaag gatcttaccg ctgttgagat
     5581 ccagttcgat gtaacccact cgtgcaccca actgatcttc agcatctttt actttcacca
     5641 gcgtttctgg gtgagcaaaa acaggaaggc aaaatgccgc aaaaaaggga ataagggcga
     5701 cacggaaatg ttgaatactc atactcttcc tttttcaata ttattgaagc atttatcagg
     5761 gttattgtct catgagcgga tacatatttg aatgtattta gaaaaataaa caaatagggg
     5821 ttccgcgcac atttccccga aaagtgccac ctaaattgta agcgttaata ttttgttaaa
     5881 attcgcgtta aatttttgtt aaatcagctc attttttaac caataggccg aaatcggcaa
     5941 aatcccttat aaatcaaaag aatagaccga gatagggttg agtgttgttc cagtttggaa
     6001 caagagtcca ctattaaaga acgtggactc caacgtcaaa ggnnnnnnnn nnnnnnnnnn
     6061 nnnnnnnnnn nnnnnnnnnn nnnnnnnnnn ntnnnnnnnn nnnnnnnnnn nnnnnnnnnn
     6121 nnnnnnnnnn nnnnnnnnnn nnnnnnnnnn nnnnnnnnnn nnnnnnnnnn nnnnnnnnnn
     6181 nnngnnnnnn nnnnnnnnnn nnnnnnnnnn nnnnnnnnnn nnnnnnnnnn nnnnnnnnnn
     6241 nnnnnnnnnn nnnnnnnnnn nnnnnnnnnn nnnnnnnnnn nnnnnnnnnn nnnnnnnnnn
     6301 nnnnnnnncc cattcgccat tcaggctgcg caactgttgg gaagggcgat cggtgcgggc
     6361 ctcttcgcta ttacgccag
//
