>Addgene plasmid #104495 | pGP-AAV-CAG-FLEX-jGCaMP7s-WPRE | depositor partial sequence | sequence record 198063 | Insert
ATGGGTTCTCATCATCATCATCATCATGGTATGGCTAGCATGACTGGTGGACAGCAAATGGGTCGGGATC
TGTACGACGATGACGATAAGGATCTCGCCACCATGGTCGACTCATCACGTCGTAAGTGGAATAAGACAGG
TCACGCAGTCAGAGTGATAGGTCGGCTGAGCTCACTCGAGAACGTCTATATCAAGGCCGACAAGCAGAAG
AACGGCATCAAGGCGAACTTCCACATCCGCCACAACATCGAGGACGGCGGCGTGCAGCTCGCCTACCACT
ACCAGCAGAACACCCCCATCGGCGACGGCCCCGTGCTGCTGCCCGACAACCACTACCTGAGCGTGCAGTC
CAAACTTTCGAAAGACCCCAACGAGAAGCGCGATCACATGGTCCTGCTGGAGTTCGTGACCGCCGCCGGG
ATCACTCTCGGCATGGACGAGCTGTACAAGGGCGGTACCGGAGGGAGCATGGTGAGCAAGGGCGAGGAGC
TGTTCACCGGGGTGGTGCCCATCCTGGTCGAGCTGGACGGCGACGTAAACGGCCACAAGTTCAGCGTGTC
CGGCGAGGGTGAGGGCGATGCCACCTACGGCAAGCTGACCCTGAAGTTCATCTGCACCACCGGCAAGCTG
CCCGTGCCCTGGCCCACCCTCGTGACCACCCTGACCTACGGCGTGCAGTGCTTCAGCCGCTACCCCGACC
ACATGAAGCAGCACGACTTCTTCAAGTCCGCCATGCCCGAAGGCTACATCCAGGAGCGCACCATCTTCTT
CAAGGACGACGGCAACTACAAGACCCGCGCCGAGGTGAAGTTCGAGGGCGACACCCTGGTGAACCGCATC
GAGCTTAAGGGCATCGACTTCAAGGAGGACGGCAACATCCTGGGGCACAAGCTGGAGTACAACCTTCCTG
ACCAACTGACTGAAGAGCAGATCGCAGAATTTAAAGAGCTTTTCTCCCTATTTGACAAGGACGGGGATGG
GACAATAACAACCAAGGAGCTGGGGACGGTGATGCGGTCTCTGGGGCAGAACCCCACAGAAGCAGAGCTG
CAGGACATGATCAATGAAGTAGATGCCGACGGTGACGGCACAATCGACTTCCCTGAGTTCCTGACAATGA
TGGCAAGAAAAATGAAATACAGGGACACGGAAGAAGAAATTAGAGAAGCGTTCGGTGTGTTTGATAAGGA
TGGCAATGGCTACATCAGTGCAGCAGAGCTTCGCCACGTGATGACAAACCTTGGAGAGAAGTTAACAGAT
GAAGAGGTTGATGAAATGATCAGGGAAGCAGACATCGATGGGGATGGTCAGGTAAACTACGAAGAGTTTG
TACAAATGATGACAGCGAAG
